LOCUS       Exported 1384 bp ds-DNA linear SYN 02-JUN-2021
DEFINITION  Localization: Heterochromatin, Excitation: 487, Emission: 509.
ACCESSION   .
VERSION     .
KEYWORDS    mEmerald-HP1-10
SOURCE      synthetic DNA construct
  ORGANISM  synthetic DNA construct
REFERENCE   1 (bases 1 to 1384)
  TITLE     Davidson mEmerald
REFERENCE   2 (bases 1 to 1384)
  AUTHORS   .
  TITLE     Direct Submission
  JOURNAL   Exported Jun 2, 2021 from SnapGene Server 1.1.58
            http://www.snapgene.com
FEATURES             Location/Qualifiers
     source          1..1384
                     /organism="synthetic DNA construct"
                     /mol_type="other DNA"
     regulatory      20..29
                     /regulatory_class="other"
                     /note="vertebrate consensus sequence for strong initiation
                     of translation (Kozak, 1987)"
     regulatory      623..632
                     /regulatory_class="other"
                     /note="vertebrate consensus sequence for strong initiation
                     of translation (Kozak, 1987)"
     CDS             629..1348
                     /codon_start=1
                     /product="brightly fluorescent monomeric variant of GFP"
                     /label=mEmerald
                     /note="mammalian codon-optimized"
                     /translation="MVSKGEELFTGVVPILVELDGDVNGHKFSVSGEGEGDATYGKLTL
                     KFICTTGKLPVPWPTLVTTLTYGVQCFARYPDHMKQHDFFKSAMPEGYVQERTIFFKDD
                     GNYKTRAEVKFEGDTLVNRIELKGIDFKEDGNILGHKLEYNYNSHKVYITADKQKNGIK
                     VNFKTRHNIEDGSVQLADHYQQNTPIGDGPVLLPDNHYLSTQSKLSKDPNEKRDHMVLL
                     EFVTAAGITLGMDELYK"
     primer_bind     complement(674..695)
                     /label=EGFP-N
                     /note="EGFP, reverse primer"
     primer_bind     complement(935..954)
                     /label=EXFP-R
                     /note="For distinguishing EGFP variants, reverse primer"
     primer_bind     1282..1303
                     /label=EGFP-C
                     /note="EGFP, forward primer"
ORIGIN
        1 gacgtcagat ccgctagccg ccaccatggg aaagaaaacc aagcggacag ctgacagttc
       61 ttcttcagag gatgaggagg agtatgttgt ggagaaggtg ctagacaggc gcgtggttaa
      121 gggacaagtg gaatatctac tgaagtggaa aggcttttct gaggagcaca atacttggga
      181 acctgagaaa aacttggatt gccctgagct aatttctgaa tttatgaaaa agtataagaa
      241 gatgaaggag ggtgaaaata ataaacccag ggagaagtca gaaagtaaca agaggaaatc
      301 caatttctca aacagtgccg atgacatcaa atctaaaaaa aagagagagc agagcaatga
      361 tatcgctcgg ggctttgaga gaggactgga accagaaaag atcattgggg caacagattc
      421 ctgtggtgat ttaatgttcc taatgaaatg gaaagacaca gatgaagctg acctggttct
      481 tgcaaaagaa gctaatgtga aatgtccaca aattgtgata gcattttatg aagagagact
      541 gacatggcat gcatatcctg aggatgcgga aaacaaagag aaagaaacag caaagagctc
      601 gggaagcacg gatccaccgg tcgccaccat ggtgagcaag ggcgaggagc tgttcaccgg
      661 ggtggtgccc atcctggtcg agctggacgg cgacgtaaac ggccacaagt tcagcgtgtc
      721 cggcgagggc gagggcgatg ccacctacgg caagctgacc ctgaagttca tctgcaccac
      781 cggcaagctg cccgtgccct ggcccaccct cgtgaccacc ttgacctacg gcgtgcagtg
      841 cttcgcccgc taccccgacc acatgaagca gcacgacttc ttcaagtccg ccatgcccga
      901 aggctacgtc caggagcgca ccatcttctt caaggacgac ggcaactaca agacccgcgc
      961 cgaggtgaag ttcgagggcg acaccctggt gaaccgcatc gagctgaagg gcatcgactt
     1021 caaggaggac ggcaacatcc tggggcacaa gctggagtac aactacaaca gccacaaggt
     1081 ctatatcacc gccgacaagc agaagaacgg catcaaggtg aacttcaaga cccgccacaa
     1141 catcgaggac ggcagcgtgc agctcgccga ccactaccag cagaacaccc ccatcggcga
     1201 cggccccgtg ctgctgcccg acaaccacta cctgagcacc cagtccaagc tgagcaaaga
     1261 ccccaacgag aagcgcgatc acatggtcct gctggagttc gtgaccgccg ccgggatcac
     1321 tctcggcatg gacgagctgt acaagtaagc ggccgcgact ctagatcata atcagccata
     1381 ccac
//
