>Addgene plasmid #54124 | mEmerald-HP1-10 | addgene partial sequence | sequence record 89335 | EGFP-N 5'-CGTCGCCGTCCAGCTCGACCAG-3'
GCTCCTCGCCCTTGCTCACCATGGTGGCGACCGGTGGATCCGTGCTTCCCGAGCTCTTTGCTGTTTCTTT
CTCTTTGTTTTCCGCATCCTCAGGATATGCATGCCATGTCAGTCTCTCTTCATAAAATGCTATCACAATT
TGTGGACATTTCACATTAGCTTCTTTTGCAAGAACCAGGTCAGCTTCATCTGTGTCTTTCCATTTCATTA
GGAACATTAAATCACCACAGGAATCTGTTGCCCCAATGATCTTTTCTGGTTCCAGTCCTCTCTCAAAGCC
CCGAGCGATATCATTGCTCTGCTCTCTCTTTTTTTTAGATTTGATGTCATCGGCACTGTTTGAGAAATTG
GATTTCCTCTTGTTACTTTCTGACTTCTCCCTGGGTTTATTATTTTCACCCTCCTTCATCTTCTTATACT
TTTTCATAAATTCAGAAATTAGCTCAGGGCAATCCAAGTTTTTCTCAGGTTCCCAAGTATTGTGCTCCTC
AGAAAAGCCTTTCCACTTCAGTAGATATTCCACTTGTCCCTTAACCACGCGCCTGTCTAGCACCTTCTCC
ACAACATACTCCTCCTCATCCTCTGAAGAAGAACTGTCAGCTGTCCGCTTGGTTTTCTTTCCCATGGTGG
CGGCTAGCGGATCTGACGGTTCACTAAACCAGCTCTGCTTATATAGACCTCCCACCGTACACGCCTACCG
CCCATTTGCGTCAATGGGGCGGAGTTGTTACGACATTTTGGAAAGTCCCGTTGATTTTGGTGCCAAAACA
AACTCCCATTGACGTCAATGGGGTGGAGACTTGGAAATCCCCGTGAGTCAAACCGCTATCCACGCCCATT
GATGTACTGCCAAAACCGCATCACCATGGTAATAGCGATGACTAATACGTAGATGTACTGCCAAGTAG
