[The description below was written by a language model from this plasmid's Addgene catalogue record and the feature table of its GenBank file.]
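Description:
mEmerald-HP1-10 is a mammalian expression plasmid that produces human heterochromatin protein 1 (HP1, linked in the record to the CBX5 / HP1alpha gene) fused to the green fluorescent protein mEmerald. It is built on an mEmerald backbone of about 4.75 kb without the insert. It is maintained as a high-copy plasmid in E. coli under kanamycin selection and carries a neomycin marker so that transfected mammalian cells can be selected with G418. Expression is driven by the CMV promoter, and the listed 3′ sequencing primer implies an SV40 polyadenylation signal downstream, although neither element appears in the available annotation.

The GenBank record held for this plasmid covers only a 1,384 bp segment, not the full plasmid. It shows a Kozak consensus near the start of the segment, consistent with translation initiating at the upstream HP1 portion, although the HP1 coding sequence itself is not annotated. A mammalian codon-optimized mEmerald coding sequence follows, preceded by its own Kozak-like motif and occupying the downstream half. This layout agrees with the catalogue description of mEmerald as a C-terminal tag on HP1. The "10" in the name may denote the length of the linker between the two parts, but the record does not say so.

The depositor comments and alternative names also list "Human Histone H4", which conflicts with the HP1/CBX5 assignment and looks like a carry-over error. The record does not resolve this. The stated purpose is fluorescent labelling of heterochromatin in mammalian cells, with excitation at 487 nm and emission at 509 nm.
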