Addgene plasmid #54124: mEmerald-HP1-10
Purpose: Localization: Heterochromatin, Excitation: 487, Emission: 509
Depositing lab: Michael Davidson.
Backbone
  Vector backbone: mEmerald
  Backbone size w/o insert (bp): 4750
  Vector type: Mammalian Expression
  Selectable markers: Neomycin (select with G418)
Growth in bacteria
  Bacterial resistance: Kanamycin, 50 μg/mL
  Growth temperature: 37°C
  Growth strain: DH5alpha
  Copy number: High Copy
Gene/Insert
  Gene/Insert name: HP1 (alt names: Human Histone H4; NM_001127322.1)
  Species: H. sapiens (human)
  Entrez Gene: CBX5 (a.k.a. HEL25, HP1, HP1A, HP1alpha)
  Promoter: CMV
  Tag / fusion protein: mEmerald (C terminal on backbone)
  Cloning method: Unknown
  Sequencing primers: 5′ CMV-F; 3′ SV40pA-R
Terms and licenses: Academic/Nonprofit Terms; Industry Terms
Depositor comments: Human Histone H4. Excitation = 487; Emission = 509. Localization data: Heterochromatin
How to cite: mEmerald-HP1-10 was a gift from Michael Davidson (Addgene plasmid # 54124 ; http://n2t.net/addgene:54124 ; RRID:Addgene_54124)
